Addgene plasmid #73990: B108-Cre2
Purpose: B108 enhancer of Blimp1 gene drives IRES-Cre expression.
Depositing lab: Connie Cepko. Depositing organization: Harvard Medical School. Publication: A gene regulatory network controls the binary fate decision of rod and bipolar cells in the vertebrate retina. Wang S, Sengel C, Emerson MM, Cepko CL. Dev Cell. 2014 Sep 8;30(5):513-27. doi: 10.1016/j.devcel.2014.07.018. Epub 2014 Aug 21. PubMed 25155555.
Backbone
  Vector backbone: stagia3
  Backbone manufacturer: Addgene, Plasmid #28177
  Backbone size w/o insert (bp): 3298
  Total vector size (bp): 5183
  Vector type: Mammalian Expression
Growth in bacteria
  Bacterial resistance: Ampicillin, 100 μg/mL
  Growth temperature: 37°C
  Growth strain: DH5alpha
  Copy number: Unknown
Gene/Insert
  Gene/Insert name: B108-IRES-Cre
  Species: M. musculus (mouse)
  Insert size (bp): 1885
  Tag / fusion protein: Myc (C terminal on insert)
  Cloning method: Unknown
  Sequencing primers: 5′ AAAATAGGCTGTCCCCAGTG
Terms and licenses: Academic/Nonprofit Terms; Industry Terms: Not Available to Industry
How to cite: B108-Cre2 was a gift from Connie Cepko (Addgene plasmid # 73990 ; http://n2t.net/addgene:73990 ; RRID:Addgene_73990)
