[The description below was written by a language model from this plasmid's Addgene catalogue record and pLannotate feature annotations shown in this document.]
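Description:
B108-Cre2 is a 5.2 kb mammalian expression plasmid built on the Stagia3 enhancer-reporter backbone, in which a cis-regulatory element called B108, taken from the mouse Blimp1 gene, controls production of Cre recombinase. It is maintained in E. coli through a high-copy ColE1/pUC-type origin and selected with ampicillin via the β-lactamase gene and its native promoter. Remnants of lac regulatory sequence (CAP site, lac promoter and operator, short lacI fragments), along with an SV40 origin, a fragment of the SV40 early promoter and an SV40 poly(A) signal, are backbone carry-over rather than functional parts of the payload.

Both annotated sequences, the depositor's and the repository's sequencing result, are the same length and show the same parts in opposite orientation and with different start points. The expression unit begins with a synthetic poly(A) signal and an RNA polymerase II pause site from the human α2 globin gene, which together insulate the cassette from read-through transcription originating in the backbone. An unannotated stretch of a few hundred bases follows, which is presumably where the B108 enhancer sits; no minimal promoter is annotated, so the record does not identify one. Next comes an EMCV IRES, which allows cap-independent translation of the downstream Cre coding sequence, then a β-globin-derived segment and the rabbit β-globin poly(A) signal. The catalogue lists a C-terminal Myc tag, but neither feature table annotates it.

Because Cre is expressed only where the enhancer is active, the plasmid can permanently switch on a co-delivered or genomic loxP-dependent reporter, marking cells with a history of B108 activity. The associated work concerns the rod versus bipolar cell fate decision in the vertebrate retina.
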