Features (pLannotate 1.2.2; 17 found; start..end, strand, type, name):
     46..94      +  polyA_signal   poly(A) signal: synthetic polyadenylation signal
    108..199     +  misc_feature   pause site: RNA polymerase II transcriptional pause signal from the human α2 globin gene
    566..1028    +  misc_feature   IRES: internal ribosome entry site (IRES) of the encephalomyocarditis virus (EMCV)
   1046..2070    +  CDS            Cre (fragment): site-specific recombinase Cre is a site-specific recombinase from bacteriophage P1. Recombination occurs at loxP sequences.
   2128..2199    +  CDS            HBB (fragment): HBB_PONPY - Experimental evidence at transcript level: Swiss-Prot protein existence level 2. Involved in oxygen transport from the lung to the various peripheral tissues. From Pongo pygmaeus (Bornean orangutan).
   2270..2325    +  polyA_signal   β-globin poly(A) signal: rabbit β-globin polyadenylation signal (Gil and Proudfoot, 1987)
   2710..2726    -  protein_bind   lac operator: The lac repressor binds to the lac operator to inhibit transcription in E. coli. This inhibition can be relieved by adding lactose or isopropyl-β-D-thiogalactopyranoside (IPTG). lac repressor encoded by lacI
   2734..2764    -  promoter       lac promoter: promoter for the E. coli lac operon
   2779..2800    -  protein_bind   CAP binding site: CAP binding activates transcription in the presence of cAMP. E. coli catabolite activator protein
   2813..2852    -  CDS            lacI (fragment): lac repressor; lacI; The lac repressor binds to the lac operator to inhibit transcription in E. coli. This inhibition can be relieved by adding lactose or isopropyl-β-D-thiogalactopyranoside (IPTG).
   2859..2881    +  promoter       SV40 promoter (fragment): SV40 enhancer and early promoter
   2905..3040    +  rep_origin     SV40 ori: SV40 origin of replication
   3060..3194    +  polyA_signal   SV40 poly(A) signal: SV40 polyadenylation signal
   3196..3250    -  CDS            lacI (fragment): lac repressor; lacI; The lac repressor binds to the lac operator to inhibit transcription in E. coli. This inhibition can be relieved by adding lactose or isopropyl-β-D-thiogalactopyranoside (IPTG).
   3433..4021    -  rep_origin     ori: high-copy-number ColE1/pMB1/pBR322/pUC origin of replication
   4192..5052    -  CDS            AmpR: β-lactamase; bla; confers resistance to ampicillin, carbenicillin, and related antibiotics
   5053..5157    -  promoter       AmpR promoter: bla
>Addgene plasmid #73990 | B108-Cre2 | depositor full sequence | sequence record 173307 | B108-IRES-Cre
GTCGAGAAGTAATATTAAGGTACGGGAGGTACTTGGAGCGGCCGCAATAAAATATCTTTATTTTCATTAC
ATCTGTGTGTTGGTTTTTTGTGTGAATCGATAGTACTAACATACGCTCTCCATCAAAACAAAACGAAACA
AAACAAACTAGCAAAATAGGCTGTCCCCAGTGCAAGTGCAGGTGCCAGAACATTTCTCTATCGATAGTCG
ACCAATTGCTCGAGTTCGGAAATAGGTCAGGTACTTGGGAGATTAGACAAGCTTGCTTCATCCCTGAATA
CAATTAGGAGGAATTAGACCTGCAGCAAGTAGCTTGGATTTATCAGCTTTAATTGAATTCTATATAATGG
AAGCTTGACCGGAGCCGTTAGTTGCCCGTCGGACGCGATTTGCGAGGCGCTTTATGCGCGCACCGGTCGC
CACCGCGGCCGCTACGTAAATTCCGCCCCCCCCCCCCCTCTCCCTCCCCCCCCCCTAACGTTACTGGCCG
AAGCCGCTTGGAATAAGGCCGGTGTGCGTTTGTCTATATGTTATTTTCCACCATATTGCCGTCTTTTGGC
AATGTGAGGGCCCGGAAACCTGGCCCTGTCTTCTTGACGAGCATTCCTAGGGGTCTTTCCCCTCTCGCCA
AAGGAATGCAAGGTCTGTTGAATGTCGTGAAGGAAGCAGTTCCTCTGGAAGCTTCTTGAAGACAAACAAC
GTCTGTAGCGACCCTTTGCAGGCAGCGGAACCCCCCACCTGGCGACAGGTGCCTCTGCGGCCAAAAGCCA
CGTGTATAAGATACACCTGCAAAGGCGGCACAACCCCAGTGCCACGTTGTGAGTTGGATAGTTGTGGAAA
GAGTCAAATGGCTCTCCTCAAGCGTATTCAACAAGGGGCTGAAGGATGCCCAGAAGGTACCCCATTGTAT
GGGATCTGATCTGGGGCCTCGGTGCACATGCTTTACATGTGTTTAGTCGAGGTTAAAAAAACGTCTAGGC
CCCCCGAACCACGGGGACGTGGTTTTCCTTTGAAAAACACGATGATAATATGGCCACAACCATGGCCAAT
TTACTGACCGTACACCAAAATTTGCCTGCATTACCGGTCGATGCAACGAGTGATGAGGTTCGCAAGAACC
TGATGGACATGTTCAGGGATCGCCAGGCGTTTTCTGAGCATACCTGGAAAATGCTTCTGTCCGTTTGCCG
GTCGTGGGCGGCATGGTGCAAGTTGAATAACCGGAAATGGTTTCCCGCAGAACCTGAAGATGTTCGCGAT
TATCTTCTATATCTTCAGGCGCGCGGTCTGGCAGTAAAAACTATCCAGCAACATTTGGGCCAGCTAAACA
TGCTTCATCGTCGGTCCGGGCTGCCACGACCAAGTGACAGCAATGCTGTTTCACTGGTTATGCGGCGGAT
CCGAAAAGAAAACGTTGATGCCGGTGAACGTGCAAAACAGGCTCTAGCGTTCGAACGCACTGATTTCGAC
CAGGTTCGTTCACTCATGGAAAATAGCGATCGCTGCCAGGATATACGTAATCTGGCATTTCTGGGGATTG
CTTATAACACCCTGTTACGTATAGCCGAAATTGCCAGGATCAGGGTTAAAGATATCTCACGTACTGACGG
TGGGAGAATGTTAATCCATATTGGCAGAACGAAAACGCTGGTTAGCACCGCAGGTGTAGAGAAGGCACTT
AGCCTGGGGGTAACTAAACTGGTCGAGCGATGGATTTCCGTCTCTGGTGTAGCTGATGATCCGAATAACT
ACCTGTTTTGCCGGGTCAGAAAAAATGGTGTTGCCGCGCCATCTGCCACCAGCCAGCTATCAACTCGCGC
CCTGGAAGGGATTTTTGAAGCAACTCATCGATTGATTTACGGCGCTAAGGATGACTCTGGTCAGAGATAC
CTGGCCTGGTCTGGACACAGTGCCCGTGTCGGAGCCGCGCGAGATATGGCCCGCGCTGGAGTTTCAATAC
CGGAGATCATGCAAGCTGGTGGCTGGACCAATGTAAATATTGTCATGAACTATATCCGTAACCTGGATAG
TGAAACAGGGGCAATGGTGCGCCTGCTGGAAGATGGCGATGGACCGGTGGAACAAAAACTTATTTCTGAA
GAAGATCTGTGAATCGCGGCCGGCCGCACTCCTCAGGTGCAGGCTGCCTATCAGAAGGTGGTGGCTGGTG
TGGCCAATGCCCTGGCTCACAAATACCACTGAGATCTTTTTCCCTCTGCCAAAAATTATGGGGACATCAT
GAAGCCCCTTGAGCATCTGACTTCTGGCTAATAAAGGAAATTTATTTTCATTGCAATAGTGTGTTGGAAT
TTTTTGTGTCTCTCACTCGGAAGGACATATGGGAGGGCAAATCATTTAAAACATCAGAATGAGTATTTGG
TTTAGAGTTTGGCAACATATGCCCATATGCTGGCTGCCATGAACAAAGGTTGGCTATAAAGAGGTCATCA
GTATATGAAACAGCCCCCTGCTGTCCATTCCTTATTCCATAGAAAAGCCTTGACTTGAGGTTAGATTTTT
TTTATATTTTGTTTTGTGTTATTTTTTTCTTTAACATCCCTAAAATTTTCCTTACATGTTTTACTAGCCA
GATTTTTCCTCCTCTCCTGACTACTCCCAGTCATAGCTGTCCCTCTTCTCTTATGAAGATCCCTCGACCT
GCAGCCCAAGCTTGGCGTAATCATGGTCATAGCTGTTTCCTGTGTGAAATTGTTATCCGCTCACAATTCC
ACACAACATACGAGCCGGAAGCATAAAGTGTAAAGCCTGGGGTGCCTAATGAGTGAGCTAACTCACATTA
ATTGCGTTGCGCTCACTGCCCGCTTTCCAGTCGGGAAACCTGTCGTGCCAGCGGATCCGCATCTCAATTA
GTCAGCAACCATAGTCCCGCCCCTAACTCCGCCCATCCCGCCCCTAACTCCGCCCAGTTCCGCCCATTCT
CCGCCCCATGGCTGACTAATTTTTTTTATTTATGCAGAGGCCGAGGCCGCCTCGGCCTCTGAGCTATTCC
AGAAGTAGTGAGGAGGCTTTTTTGGAGGCCTAGGCTTTTGCAAAAAGCTAACTTGTTTATTGCAGCTTAT
AATGGTTACAAATAAAGCAATAGCATCACAAATTTCACAAATAAAGCATTTTTTTCACTGCATTCTAGTT
GTGGTTTGTCCAAACTCATCAATGTATCTTATCATGTCTGGATCCGCTGCATTAATGAATCGGCCAACGC
GCGGGGAGAGGCGGTTTGCGTATTGGGCGCTCTTCCGCTTCCTCGCTCACTGACTCGCTGCGCTCGGTCG
TTCGGCTGCGGCGAGCGGTATCAGCTCACTCAAAGGCGGTAATACGGTTATCCACAGAATCAGGGGATAA
CGCAGGAAAGAACATGTGAGCAAAAGGCCAGCAAAAGGCCAGGAACCGTAAAAAGGCCGCGTTGCTGGCG
TTTTTCCATAGGCTCCGCCCCCCTGACGAGCATCACAAAAATCGACGCTCAAGTCAGAGGTGGCGAAACC
CGACAGGACTATAAAGATACCAGGCGTTTCCCCCTGGAAGCTCCCTCGTGCGCTCTCCTGTTCCGACCCT
GCCGCTTACCGGATACCTGTCCGCCTTTCTCCCTTCGGGAAGCGTGGCGCTTTCTCAATGCTCACGCTGT
AGGTATCTCAGTTCGGTGTAGGTCGTTCGCTCCAAGCTGGGCTGTGTGCACGAACCCCCCGTTCAGCCCG
ACCGCTGCGCCTTATCCGGTAACTATCGTCTTGAGTCCAACCCGGTAAGACACGACTTATCGCCACTGGC
AGCAGCCACTGGTAACAGGATTAGCAGAGCGAGGTATGTAGGCGGTGCTACAGAGTTCTTGAAGTGGTGG
CCTAACTACGGCTACACTAGAAGGACAGTATTTGGTATCTGCGCTCTGCTGAAGCCAGTTACCTTCGGAA
AAAGAGTTGGTAGCTCTTGATCCGGCAAACAAACCACCGCTGGTAGCGGTGGTTTTTTTGTTTGCAAGCA
GCAGATTACGCGCAGAAAAAAAGGATCTCAAGAAGATCCTTTGATCTTTTCTACGGGGTCTGACGCTCAG
TGGAACGAAAACTCACGTTAAGGGATTTTGGTCATGAGATTATCAAAAAGGATCTTCACCTAGATCCTTT
TAAATTAAAAATGAAGTTTTAAATCAATCTAAAGTATATATGAGTAAACTTGGTCTGACAGTTACCAATG
CTTAATCAGTGAGGCACCTATCTCAGCGATCTGTCTATTTCGTTCATCCATAGTTGCCTGACTCCCCGTC
GTGTAGATAACTACGATACGGGAGGGCTTACCATCTGGCCCCAGTGCTGCAATGATACCGCGAGACCCAC
GCTCACCGGCTCCAGATTTATCAGCAATAAACCAGCCAGCCGGAAGGGCCGAGCGCAGAAGTGGTCCTGC
AACTTTATCCGCCTCCATCCAGTCTATTAATTGTTGCCGGGAAGCTAGAGTAAGTAGTTCGCCAGTTAAT
AGTTTGCGCAACGTTGTTGCCATTGCTACAGGCATCGTGGTGTCACGCTCGTCGTTTGGTATGGCTTCAT
TCAGCTCCGGTTCCCAACGATCAAGGCGAGTTACATGATCCCCCATGTTGTGCAAAAAAGCGGTTAGCTC
CTTCGGTCCTCCGATCGTTGTCAGAAGTAAGTTGGCCGCAGTGTTATCACTCATGGTTATGGCAGCACTG
CATAATTCTCTTACTGTCATGCCATCCGTAAGATGCTTTTCTGTGACTGGTGAGTACTCAACCAAGTCAT
TCTGAGAATAGTGTATGCGGCGACCGAGTTGCTCTTGCCCGGCGTCAATACGGGATAATACCGCGCCACA
TAGCAGAACTTTAAAAGTGCTCATCATTGGAAAACGTTCTTCGGGGCGAAAACTCTCAAGGATCTTACCG
CTGTTGAGATCCAGTTCGATGTAACCCACTCGTGCACCCAACTGATCTTCAGCATCTTTTACTTTCACCA
GCGTTTCTGGGTGAGCAAAAACAGGAAGGCAAAATGCCGCAAAAAAGGGAATAAGGGCGACACGGAAATG
TTGAATACTCATACTCTTCCTTTTTCAATATTATTGAAGCATTTATCAGGGTTATTGTCTCATGAGCGGA
TACATATTTGAATGTATTTAGAAAAATAAACAAATAGGGGTTCCGCGCACATTTCCCCGAAAAGTGCCAC
CTG
