Features (pLannotate 1.2.2; 18 found; start..end, strand, type, name):
      1..92      -  misc_feature   IRES (fragment): internal ribosome entry site (IRES) of the encephalomyocarditis virus (EMCV)
    348..439     -  misc_feature   pause site: RNA polymerase II transcriptional pause signal from the human α2 globin gene
    453..501     -  polyA_signal   poly(A) signal: synthetic polyadenylation signal
    573..677     +  promoter       AmpR promoter: bla
    678..1538    +  CDS            AmpR: β-lactamase; bla; confers resistance to ampicillin, carbenicillin, and related antibiotics
   1709..2297    +  rep_origin     ori: high-copy-number ColE1/pMB1/pBR322/pUC origin of replication
   2480..2534    +  CDS            lacI (fragment): lac repressor; lacI; The lac repressor binds to the lac operator to inhibit transcription in E. coli. This inhibition can be relieved by adding lactose or isopropyl-β-D-thiogalactopyranoside (IPTG).
   2536..2670    -  polyA_signal   SV40 poly(A) signal: SV40 polyadenylation signal
   2690..2825    -  rep_origin     SV40 ori: SV40 origin of replication
   2849..2871    -  promoter       SV40 promoter (fragment): SV40 enhancer and early promoter
   2878..2917    +  CDS            lacI (fragment): lac repressor; lacI; The lac repressor binds to the lac operator to inhibit transcription in E. coli. This inhibition can be relieved by adding lactose or isopropyl-β-D-thiogalactopyranoside (IPTG).
   2930..2951    +  protein_bind   CAP binding site: CAP binding activates transcription in the presence of cAMP. E. coli catabolite activator protein
   2966..2996    +  promoter       lac promoter: promoter for the E. coli lac operon
   3004..3020    +  protein_bind   lac operator: The lac repressor binds to the lac operator to inhibit transcription in E. coli. This inhibition can be relieved by adding lactose or isopropyl-β-D-thiogalactopyranoside (IPTG). lac repressor encoded by lacI
   3405..3460    -  polyA_signal   β-globin poly(A) signal: rabbit β-globin polyadenylation signal (Gil and Proudfoot, 1987)
   3531..3602    -  CDS            HBB (fragment): HBB_PONPY - Experimental evidence at transcript level: Swiss-Prot protein existence level 2. Involved in oxygen transport from the lung to the various peripheral tissues. From Pongo pygmaeus (Bornean orangutan).
   3660..4684    -  CDS            Cre (fragment): site-specific recombinase Cre is a site-specific recombinase from bacteriophage P1. Recombination occurs at loxP sequences.
   4702..5164    -  misc_feature   IRES: internal ribosome entry site (IRES) of the encephalomyocarditis virus (EMCV)
>Addgene plasmid #73990 | B108-Cre2 | addgene full sequence | sequence record 178823 | Addgene NGS Result
ATATGGTGGAAAATAACATATAGACAAACGCACACCGGCCTTATTCCAAGCGGCTTCGGCCAGTAACGTT
AGGGGCGGGGGAGGGAGAGGGGGGGGGGGGGCGGAATTTACGTAGCGGCCGCGGTGGCGACCGGTGCGCG
CATAAAGCGCCTCGCAAATCGCGTCCGACGGGCAACTAACGGCTCCGGTCAAGCTTCCATTATATAGAAT
TCAATTAAAGCTGATAAATCCAAGCTACTTGCTGCAGGTCTAATTCCTCCTAATTGTATTCAGGGATGAA
GCAAGCTTGTCTAATCTCCCAAGTACCTGACCTATTTCCGAACTCGAGCAATTGGTCGACTATCGATAGA
GAAATGTTCTGGCACCTGCACTTGCACTGGGGACAGCCTATTTTGCTAGTTTGTTTTGTTTCGTTTTGTT
TTGATGGAGAGCGTATGTTAGTACTATCGATTCACACAAAAAACCAACACACAGATGTAATGAAAATAAA
GATATTTTATTGCGGCGCTCCAAGTACCTCCCGTACCTTAATATTACTTCTCGACCCAGGTGGCACTTTT
CGGGGAAATGTGCGCGGAACCCCTATTTGTTTATTTTTCTAAATACATTCAAATATGTATCCGCTCATGA
GACAATAACCCTGATAAATGCTTCAATAATATTGAAAAAGGAAGAGTATGAGTATTCAACATTTCCGTGT
CGCCCTTATTCCCTTTTTTGCGGCATTTTGCCTTCCTGTTTTTGCTCACCCAGAAACGCTGGTGAAAGTA
AAAGATGCTGAAGATCAGTTGGGTGCACGAGTGGGTTACATCGAACTGGATCTCAACAGCGGTAAGATCC
TTGAGAGTTTTCGCCCCGAAGAACGTTTTCCAATGATGAGCACTTTTAAAGTTCTGCTATGTGGCGCGGT
ATTATCCCGTATTGACGCCGGGCAAGAGCAACTCGGTCGCCGCATACACTATTCTCAGAATGACTTGGTT
GAGTACTCACCAGTCACAGAAAAGCATCTTACGGATGGCATGACAGTAAGAGAATTATGCAGTGCTGCCA
TAACCATGAGTGATAACACTGCGGCCAACTTACTTCTGACAACGATCGGAGGACCGAAGGAGCTAACCGC
TTTTTTGCACAACATGGGGGATCATGTAACTCGCCTTGATCGTTGGGAACCGGAGCTGAATGAAGCCATA
CCAAACGACGAGCGTGACACCACGATGCCTGTAGCAATGGCAACAACGTTGCGCAAACTATTAACTGGCG
AACTACTTACTCTAGCTTCCCGGCAACAATTAATAGACTGGATGGAGGCGGATAAAGTTGCAGGACCACT
TCTGCGCTCGGCCCTTCCGGCTGGCTGGTTTATTGCTGATAAATCTGGAGCCGGTGAGCGTGGGTCTCGC
GGTATCATTGCAGCACTGGGGCCAGATGGTAAGCCCTCCCGTATCGTAGTTATCTACACGACGGGGAGTC
AGGCAACTATGGATGAACGAAATAGACAGATCGCTGAGATAGGTGCCTCACTGATTAAGCATTGGTAACT
GTCAGACCAAGTTTACTCATATATACTTTAGATTGATTTAAAACTTCATTTTTAATTTAAAAGGATCTAG
GTGAAGATCCTTTTTGATAATCTCATGACCAAAATCCCTTAACGTGAGTTTTCGTTCCACTGAGCGTCAG
ACCCCGTAGAAAAGATCAAAGGATCTTCTTGAGATCCTTTTTTTCTGCGCGTAATCTGCTGCTTGCAAAC
AAAAAAACCACCGCTACCAGCGGTGGTTTGTTTGCCGGATCAAGAGCTACCAACTCTTTTTCCGAAGGTA
ACTGGCTTCAGCAGAGCGCAGATACCAAATACTGTTCTTCTAGTGTAGCCGTAGTTAGGCCACCACTTCA
AGAACTCTGTAGCACCGCCTACATACCTCGCTCTGCTAATCCTGTTACCAGTGGCTGCTGCCAGTGGCGA
TAAGTCGTGTCTTACCGGGTTGGACTCAAGACGATAGTTACCGGATAAGGCGCAGCGGTCGGGCTGAACG
GGGGGTTCGTGCACACAGCCCAGCTTGGAGCGAACGACCTACACCGAACTGAGATACCTACAGCGTGAGC
TATGAGAAAGCGCCACGCTTCCCGAAGGGAGAAAGGCGGACAGGTATCCGGTAAGCGGCAGGGTCGGAAC
AGGAGAGCGCACGAGGGAGCTTCCAGGGGGAAACGCCTGGTATCTTTATAGTCCTGTCGGGTTTCGCCAC
CTCTGACTTGAGCGTCGATTTTTGTGATGCTCGTCAGGGGGGCGGAGCCTATGGAAAAACGCCAGCAACG
CGGCCTTTTTACGGTTCCTGGCCTTTTGCTGGCCTTTTGCTCACATGTTCTTTCCTGCGTTATCCCCTGA
TTCTGTGGATAACCGTATTACCGCCTTTGAGTGAGCTGATACCGCTCGCCGCAGCCGAACGACCGAGCGC
AGCGAGTCAGTGAGCGAGGAAGCGGAAGAGCGCCCAATACGCAAACCGCCTCTCCCCGCGCGTTGGCCGA
TTCATTAATGCAGCGGATCCAGACATGATAAGATACATTGATGAGTTTGGACAAACCACAACTAGAATGC
AGTGAAAAAAATGCTTTATTTGTGAAATTTGTGATGCTATTGCTTTATTTGTAACCATTATAAGCTGCAA
TAAACAAGTTAGCTTTTTGCAAAAGCCTAGGCCTCCAAAAAAGCCTCCTCACTACTTCTGGAATAGCTCA
GAGGCCGAGGCGGCCTCGGCCTCTGCATAAATAAAAAAAATTAGTCAGCCATGGGGCGGAGAATGGGCGG
AACTGGGCGGAGTTAGGGGCGGGATGGGCGGAGTTAGGGGCGGGACTATGGTTGCTGACTAATTGAGATG
CGGATCCGCTGGCACGACAGGTTTCCCGACTGGAAAGCGGGCAGTGAGCGCAACGCAATTAATGTGAGTT
AGCTCACTCATTAGGCACCCCAGGCTTTACACTTTATGCTTCCGGCTCGTATGTTGTGTGGAATTGTGAG
CGGATAACAATTTCACACAGGAAACAGCTATGACCATGATTACGCCAAGCTTGGGCTGCAGGTCGAGGGA
TCTCCATAAGAGAAGAGGGACAGCTATGACTGGGAGTAGTCAGGAGAGGAGGAAAAATCTGGCTAGTAAA
ACATGTAAGGAAAATTTTAGGGATGTTAAAGAAAAAAATAACACAAAACAAAATATAAAAAAAATCTAAC
CTCAAGTCAAGGCTTTTCTATGGAATAAGGAATGGACAGCAGGGGGCTGTTTCATATACTGATGACCTCT
TTATAGCCAACCTTTGTTCATGGCAGCCAGCATATGGGCATATGTTGCCAAACTCTAAACCAAATACTCA
TTCTGATGTTTTAAATGATTTGCCCTCCCATATGTCCTTCCGAGTGAGAGACACAAAAAATTCCAACACA
CTATTGCAATGAAAATAAATTTCCTTTATTAGCCAGAAGTCAGATGCTCAAGGGGCTTCATGATGTCCCC
ATAATTTTTGGCAGAGGGAAAAAGATCTCAGTGGTATTTGTGAGCCAGGGCATTGGCCACACCAGCCACC
ACCTTCTGATAGGCAGCCTGCACCTGAGGAGTGCGGCCGGCCGCGATTCACAGATCTTCTTCAGAAATAA
GTTTTTGTTCCACCGGTCCATCGCCATCTTCCAGCAGGCGCACCATTGCCCCTGTTTCACTATCCAGGTT
ACGGATATAGTTCATGACAATATTTACATTGGTCCAGCCACCAGCTTGCATGATCTCCGGTATTGAAACT
CCAGCGCGGGCCATATCTCGCGCGGCTCCGACACGGGCACTGTGTCCAGACCAGGCCAGGTATCTCTGAC
CAGAGTCATCCTTAGCGCCGTAAATCAATCGATGAGTTGCTTCAAAAATCCCTTCCAGGGCGCGAGTTGA
TAGCTGGCTGGTGGCAGATGGCGCGGCAACACCATTTTTTCTGACCCGGCAAAACAGGTAGTTATTCGGA
TCATCAGCTACACCAGAGACGGAAATCCATCGCTCGACCAGTTTAGTTACCCCCAGGCTAAGTGCCTTCT
CTACACCTGCGGTGCTAACCAGCGTTTTCGTTCTGCCAATATGGATTAACATTCTCCCACCGTCAGTACG
TGAGATATCTTTAACCCTGATCCTGGCAATTTCGGCTATACGTAACAGGGTGTTATAAGCAATCCCCAGA
AATGCCAGATTACGTATATCCTGGCAGCGATCGCTATTTTCCATGAGTGAACGAACCTGGTCGAAATCAG
TGCGTTCGAACGCTAGAGCCTGTTTTGCACGTTCACCGGCATCAACGTTTTCTTTTCGGATCCGCCGCAT
AACCAGTGAAACAGCATTGCTGTCACTTGGTCGTGGCAGCCCGGACCGACGATGAAGCATGTTTAGCTGG
CCCAAATGTTGCTGGATAGTTTTTACTGCCAGACCGCGCGCCTGAAGATATAGAAGATAATCGCGAACAT
CTTCAGGTTCTGCGGGAAACCATTTCCGGTTATTCAACTTGCACCATGCCGCCCACGACCGGCAAACGGA
CAGAAGCATTTTCCAGGTATGCTCAGAAAACGCCTGGCGATCCCTGAACATGTCCATCAGGTTCTTGCGA
ACCTCATCACTCGTTGCATCGACCGGTAATGCAGGCAAATTTTGGTGTACGGTCAGTAAATTGGCCATGG
TTGTGGCCATATTATCATCGTGTTTTTCAAAGGAAAACCACGTCCCCGTGGTTCGGGGGGCCTAGACGTT
TTTTTAACCTCGACTAAACACATGTAAAGCATGTGCACCGAGGCCCCAGATCAGATCCCATACAATGGGG
TACCTTCTGGGCATCCTTCAGCCCCTTGTTGAATACGCTTGAGGAGAGCCATTTGACTCTTTCCACAACT
ATCCAACTCACAACGTGGCACTGGGGTTGTGCCGCCTTTGCAGGTGTATCTTATACACGTGGCTTTTGGC
CGCAGAGGCACCTGTCGCCAGGTGGGGGGTTCCGCTGCCTGCAAAGGGTCGCTACAGACGTTGTTTGTCT
TCAAGAAGCTTCCAGAGGAACTGCTTCCTTCACGACATTCAACAGACCTTGCATTCCTTTGGCGAGAGGG
GAAAGACCCCTAGGAATGCTCGTCAAGAAGACAGGGCCAGGTTTCCGGGCCCTCACATTGCCAAAAGACG
GCA
